>Addgene plasmid #13070 | 221 pCS 3MT DEST | depositor full sequence | sequence record 7440 | Author sequence
CGCCATTCTGCCTGGGGACGTCGGAGCAAGCTTGATTTAGGTGACACTATAGAATACAAGCTACTTGTTC
TTTTTGCAGGATCCCATCGATTTAAAGCTATGGAGCAAAAGCTCATTTCTGAAGAGGACTTGAATGAAAT
GGAGCAAAAGCTCATTTCTGAAGAGGACTTGAATGAAATGGAGCAAAAGCTCATTTCTGAAGAGGACTTG
AATGAAATGGAGCAAAAGCTCATTTCTGAAGAGGACTTGAATGAAATGGAGCAAAAGCTCATTTCTGAAG
AGGACTTGAATGAAATGGAGAGCTTGGGCGACCTCACCATGGAGCAAAAGCTCATTTCTGAAGAGGACTT
GAATTTAGAGATCTCGAATTCAAGGATCACAAGTTTGTACAAAAAAGCTGAACGAGAAACGTAAAATGAT
ATAAATATCAATATATTAAATTAGATTTTGCATAAAAAACAGACTACATAATACTGTAAAACACAACATA
TCCAGTCATATTGGCGGCCGCATTAGGCACCCCAGGCTTTACACTTTATGCTTCCGGCTCGTATAATGTG
TGGATTTTGAGTTAGGATCCGTCGAGATTTTCAGGAGCTAAGGAAGCTAAAATGGAGAAAAAAATCACTG
GATATACCACCGTTGATATATCCCAATGGCATCGTAAAGAACATTTTGAGGCATTTCAGTCAGTTGCTCA
ATGTACCTATAACCAGACCGTTCAGCTGGATATTACGGCCTTTTTAAAGACCGTAAAGAAAAATAAGCAC
AAGTTTTATCCGGCCTTTATTCACATTCTTGCCCGCCTGATGAATGCTCATCCGGAATTCCGTATGGCAA
TGAAAGACGGTGAGCTGGTGATATGGGATAGTGTTCACCCTTGTTACACCGTTTTCCATGAGCAAACTGA
AACGTTTTCATCGCTCTGGAGTGAATACCACGACGATTTCCGGCAGTTTCTACACATATATTCGCAAGAT
GTGGCGTGTTACGGTGAAAACCTGGCCTATTTCCCTAAAGGGTTTATTGAGAATATGTTTTTCGTCTCAG
CCAATCCCTGGGTGAGTTTCACCAGTTTTGATTTAAACGTGGCCAATATGGACAACTTCTTCGCCCCCGT
TTTCACCATGGGCAAATATTATACGCAAGGCGACAAGGTGCTGATGCCGCTGGCGATTCAGGTTCATCAT
GCCGTTTGTGATGGCTTCCATGTCGGCAGAATGCTTAATGAATTACAACAGTACTGCGATGAGTGGCAGG
GCGGGGCGTAAACGCGTGGATCCGGCTTACTAAAAGCCAGATAACAGTATGCGTATTTGCGCGCTGATTT
TTGCGGTATAAGAATATATACTGATATGTATACCCGAAGTATGTCAAAAAGAGGTATGCTATGAAGCAGC
GTATTACAGTGACAGTTGACAGCGACAGCTATCAGTTGCTCAAGGCATATATGATGTCAATATCTCCGGT
CTGGTAAGCACAACCATGCAGAATGAAGCCCGTCGTCTGCGTGCCGAACGCTGGAAAGCGGAAAATCAGG
AAGGGATGGCTGAGGTCGCCCGGTTTATTGAAATGAACGGCTCTTTTGCTGACGAGAACAGGGGCTGGTG
AAATGCAGTTTAAGGTTTACACCTATAAAAGAGAGAGCCGTTATCGTCTGTTTGTGGATGTACAGAGTGA
TATTATTGACACGCCCGGGCGACGGATGGTGATCCCCCTGGCCAGTGCACGTCTGCTGTCAGATAAAGTC
TCCCGTGAACTTTACCCGGTGGTGCATATCGGGGATGAAAGCTGGCGCATGATGACCACCGATATGGCCA
GTGTGCCGGTCTCCGTTATCGGGGAAGAAGTGGCTGATCTCAGCCACCGCGAAAATGACATCAAAAACGC
CATTAACCTGATGTTCTGGGGAATATAAATGTCAGGCTCCCTTATACACAGCCAGTCTGCAGGTCGACCA
TAGTGACTGGATATGTTGTGTTTTACAGCATTATGTAGTCTGTTTTTTATGCAAAATCTAATTTAATATA
TTGATATTTATATCATTTTACGTTTCTCGTTCAGCTTTCTTGTACAAAGTGGTGATCCTCTCGAGCCTCT
AGAACTATAGTGAGTCGTATTACGTAGATCCAGACATGATAAGATACATTGATGAGTTTGGACAAACCAC
AACTAGAATGCAGTGAAAAAAATGCTTTATTTGTGAAATTTGTGATGCTATTGCTTTATTTGTAACCATT
ATAAGCTGCAATAAACAAGTTAACAACAACAATTGCATTCATTTTATGTTTCAGGTTCAGGGGGAGGTGT
GGGAGGTTTTTTAATTCGCGGCCGCGGCGCCAATGCATTGGGCCCGGTACCCAGCTTTTGTTCCCTTTAG
TGAGGGTTAATTGCGCGCTTGGCGTAATCATGGTCATAGCTGTTTCCTGTGTGAAATTGTTATCCGCTCA
CAATTCCACACAACATACGAGCCGGAAGCATAAAGTGTAAAGCCTGGGGTGCCTAATGAGTGAGCTAACT
CACATTAATTGCGTTGCGCTCACTGCCCGCTTTCCAGTCGGGAAACCTGTCGTGCCAGCTGCATTAATGA
ATCGGCCAACGCGCGGGGAGAGGCGGTTTGCGTATTGGGCGCTCTTCCGCTTCCTCGCTCACTGACTCGC
TGCGCTCGGTCGTTCGGCTGCGGCGAGCGGTATCAGCTCACTCAAAGGCGGTAATACGGTTATCCACAGA
ATCAGGGGATAACGCAGGAAAGAACATGTGAGCAAAAGGCCAGCAAAAGGCCAGGAACCGTAAAAAGGCC
GCGTTGCTGGCGTTTTTCCATAGGCTCCGCCCCCCTGACGAGCATCACAAAAATCGACGCTCAAGTCAGA
GGTGGCGAAACCCGACAGGACTATAAAGATACCAGGCGTTTCCCCCTGGAAGCTCCCTCGTGCGCTCTCC
TGTTCCGACCCTGCCGCTTACCGGATACCTGTCCGCCTTTCTCCCTTCGGGAAGCGTGGCGCTTTCTCAT
AGCTCACGCTGTAGGTATCTCAGTTCGGTGTAGGTCGTTCGCTCCAAGCTGGGCTGTGTGCACGAACCCC
CCGTTCAGCCCGACCGCTGCGCCTTATCCGGTAACTATCGTCTTGAGTCCAACCCGGTAAGACACGACTT
ATCGCCACTGGCAGCAGCCACTGGTAACAGGATTAGCAGAGCGAGGTATGTAGGCGGTGCTACAGAGTTC
TTGAAGTGGTGGCCTAACTACGGCTACACTAGAAGGACAGTATTTGGTATCTGCGCTCTGCTGAAGCCAG
TTACCTTCGGAAAAAGAGTTGGTAGCTCTTGATCCGGCAAACAAACCACCGCTGGTAGCGGTGGTTTTTT
TGTTTGCAAGCAGCAGATTACGCGCAGAAAAAAAGGATCTCAAGAAGATCCTTTGATCTTTTCTACGGGG
TCTGACGCTCAGTGGAACGAAAACTCACGTTAAGGGATTTTGGTCATGAGATTATCAAAAAGGATCTTCA
CCTAGATCCTTTTAAATTAAAAATGAAGTTTTAAATCAATCTAAAGTATATATGAGTAAACTTGGTCTGA
CAGTTACCAATGCTTAATCAGTGAGGCACCTATCTCAGCGATCTGTCTATTTCGTTCATCCATAGTTGCC
TGACTCCCCGTCGTGTAGATAACTACGATACGGGAGGGCTTACCATCTGGCCCCAGTGCTGCAATGATAC
CGCGAGACCCACGCTCACCGGCTCCAGATTTATCAGCAATAAACCAGCCAGCCGGAAGGGCCGAGCGCAG
AAGTGGTCCTGCAACTTTATCCGCCTCCATCCAGTCTATTAATTGTTGCCGGGAAGCTAGAGTAAGTAGT
TCGCCAGTTAATAGTTTGCGCAACGTTGTTGCCATTGCTACAGGCATCGTGGTGTCACGCTCGTCGTTTG
GTATGGCTTCATTCAGCTCCGGTTCCCAACGATCAAGGCGAGTTACATGATCCCCCATGTTGTGCAAAAA
AGCGGTTAGCTCCTTCGGTCCTCCGATCGTTGTCAGAAGTAAGTTGGCCGCAGTGTTATCACTCATGGTT
ATGGCAGCACTGCATAATTCTCTTACTGTCATGCCATCCGTAAGATGCTTTTCTGTGACTGGTGAGTACT
CAACCAAGTCATTCTGAGAATAGTGTATGCGGCGACCGAGTTGCTCTTGCCCGGCGTCAATACGGGATAA
TACCGCGCCACATAGCAGAACTTTAAAAGTGCTCATCATTGGAAAACGTTCTTCGGGGCGAAAACTCTCA
AGGATCTTACCGCTGTTGAGATCCAGTTCGATGTAACCCACTCGTGCACCCAACTGATCTTCAGCATCTT
TTACTTTCACCAGCGTTTCTGGGTGAGCAAAAACAGGAAGGCAAAATGCCGCAAAAAAGGGAATAAGGGC
GACACGGAAATGTTGAATACTCATACTCTTCCTTTTTCAATATTATTGAAGCATTTATCAGGGTTATTGT
CTCATGAGCGGATACATATTTGAATGTATTTAGAAAAATAAACAAATAGGGGTTCCGCGCACATTTCCCC
GAAAAGTGCCACCTAAATTGTAAGCGTTAATATTTTGTTAAAATTCGCGTTAAATTTTTGTTAAATCAGC
TCATTTTTTAACCAATAGGCCGAAATCGGCAAAATCCCTTATAAATCAAAAGAATAGACCGAGATAGGGT
[37 nt withheld, positions 4691-4727]
AAAGAACGTGGACTCCAACGTCAAAGG
[49 nt withheld, positions 4755-4803]
T
[91 nt withheld, positions 4805-4895]
G
[124 nt withheld, positions 4897-5020]
CCCATTCGCCATTCAGGCTGCGCAACTGTTGGGAAGGGCGATCGGTGCGGGCCTCTTCGCTATTACGCCA
GTCGACCATAGCCAATTCAATATGGCGTATATGGACTCATGCCAATTCAATATGGTGGATCTGGACCTGT
GCCAATTCAATATGGCGTATATGGACTCGTGCCAATTCAATATGGTGGATCTGGACCCCAGCCAATTCAA
TATGGCGGACTTGGCACCATGCCAATTCAATATGGCGGACTTGGCACTGTGCCAACTGGGGAGGGGTCTA
CTTGGCACGGTGCCAAGTTTGAGGAGGGGTCTTGGCCCTGTGCCAAGTCCGCCATATTGAATTGGCATGG
TGCCAATAATGGCGGCCATATTGGCTATATGCCAGGATCAATATATAGGCAATATCCAATATGGCCCTAT
GCCAATATGGCTATTGGCCAGGTTCAATACTATGTATTGGCCCTATGCCATATAGTATTCCATATATGGG
TTTTCCTATTGACGTAGATAGCCCCTCCCAATGGGCGGTCCCATATACCATATATGGGGCTTCCTAATAC
CGCCCATAGCCACTCCCCCATTGACGTCAATGGTCTCTATATATGGTCTTTCCTATTGACGTCATATGGG
CGGTCCTATTGACGTATATGGCGCCTCCCCCATTGACGTCAATTACGGTAAATGGCCCGCCTGGCTCAAT
GCCCATTGACGTCAATAGGACCACCCACCATTGACGTCAATGGGATGGCTCATTGCCCATTCATATCCGT
TCTCACGCCCCCTATTGACGTCAATGACGGTAAATGGCCCACTTGGCAGTACATCAATATCTATTAATAG
TAACTTGGCAAGTACATTACTATTGGAAGGACGCCAGGGTACATTGGCAGTACTCCCATTGACGTCAATG
GCGGTAAATGGCCCGCGATGGCTGCCAAGTACATCCCCATTGACGTCAATGGGGAGGGGCAATGACGCAA
ATGGGCGTTCCATTGACGTAAATGGGCGGTAGGCGTGCCTAATGGGAGGTCTATATAAGCAATGCTCGTT
TAGGGAAC
Features (pLannotate 1.2.2; 28 found; start..end, strand, type, name):
     35..53      +  promoter       SP6 promoter: promoter for bacteriophage SP6 RNA polymerase
    103..132     +  CDS            Myc: Myc (human c-Myc proto-oncogene) epitope tag
    142..171     +  CDS            Myc: Myc (human c-Myc proto-oncogene) epitope tag
    181..210     +  CDS            Myc: Myc (human c-Myc proto-oncogene) epitope tag
    220..249     +  CDS            Myc: Myc (human c-Myc proto-oncogene) epitope tag
    259..288     +  CDS            Myc: Myc (human c-Myc proto-oncogene) epitope tag
    322..351     +  CDS            Myc: Myc (human c-Myc proto-oncogene) epitope tag
    379..498     +  protein_bind   attR1: mutant version of attR; recombination site for the Gateway® LR reaction LR Clonase™
    528..558     +  promoter       lac UV5 promoter: E. coli lac promoter with an "up" mutation
    582..611     +  promoter       cat promoter (fragment): promoter of the E. coli cat gene encoding chloramphenicol acetyltransferase
    612..1271    +  CDS            CmR: chloramphenicol acetyltransferase; cat; confers resistance to chloramphenicol
   1450..1608    +  CDS            ccdA (fragment): CCDA_ECO57 - Also known as H, letA. Experimental evidence at protein level: Swiss-Prot protein existence level 1. Antitoxin component of a type II toxin-antitoxin (TA) system which inhibits the post-segregational killing (PSK) of plasmid-free cells, also referred to as a plasmid addiction system. Binds to and blocks the activity of CcdB; will also remove bound CcdB protein from the CcdB-GyrA complex by forming a CcdA-CcdB complex, a process termed rejuvenation. Functions as a transcriptional corepressor for the ccdAB operon, repression also requires CcdB (By similarity). From Escherichia coli
   1613..1915    +  CDS            ccdB: CCDB_ECOLI - Also known as G, letB, letD. Experimental evidence at protein level: Swiss-Prot protein existence level 1. Toxic component of a type II toxin-antitoxin (TA) system, functioning in plasmid maintainence. Responsible for the post- segregational killing (PSK) of plasmid-free cells, also referred to as a plasmid addiction system. Half-life of over 2 hours. Cell killing by CcdB is accompanied by filamentation, defects in chromosome and plasmid segregation, defects in cell division, formation of anucleate cells, decreased DNA synthesis and plasmid loss. Interferes with the activity of DN
   1959..2080    -  protein_bind   attR3: mutant version of attR; recombination site for the Gateway® LR reaction LR Clonase™
   2062..2082    -  protein_bind   attB2: mutant version of attB; core recombination site for the Gateway® BP reaction BP Clonase™
   2105..2122    -  promoter       T7 promoter (fragment): promoter for bacteriophage T7 RNA polymerase
   2127..2261    -  polyA_signal   SV40 poly(A) signal: SV40 polyadenylation signal
   2374..2392    -  promoter       T3 promoter: promoter for bacteriophage T3 RNA polymerase
   2437..2453    -  protein_bind   lac operator: The lac repressor binds to the lac operator to inhibit transcription in E. coli. This inhibition can be relieved by adding lactose or isopropyl-β-D-thiogalactopyranoside (IPTG). lac repressor encoded by lacI
   2461..2491    -  promoter       lac promoter: promoter for the E. coli lac operon
   2506..2527    -  protein_bind   CAP binding site: CAP binding activates transcription in the presence of cAMP. E. coli catabolite activator protein
   2540..2632    -  CDS            lacI (fragment): lac repressor; lacI; The lac repressor binds to the lac operator to inhibit transcription in E. coli. This inhibition can be relieved by adding lactose or isopropyl-β-D-thiogalactopyranoside (IPTG).
   2815..3403    -  rep_origin     ori: high-copy-number ColE1/pMB1/pBR322/pUC origin of replication
   3574..4434    -  CDS            AmpR: β-lactamase; bla; confers resistance to ampicillin, carbenicillin, and related antibiotics
   4435..4539    -  promoter       AmpR promoter: bla
   4592..5020    -  rep_origin     f1 ori (sequence partly withheld): f1 bacteriophage origin of replication; arrow indicates direction of (+) strand synthesis
   5025..5091    -  CDS            lacZα (fragment): LacZα fragment of β-galactosidase; lacZ fragment
   5094..6078    +  promoter       CMV IE94 promoter: enhancer/promoter region of simian cytomegalovirus major immediate early transcription unit IE94
