[The description below was written by a language model from this plasmid's Addgene catalogue record and pLannotate feature annotations shown in this document.]
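Description:
221 pCS 3MT DEST is a Gateway destination vector of the pCS2-type expression family (the record lists no backbone name, but the feature layout is characteristic), built for adding an N-terminal Myc epitope tag to any open reading frame transferred from an entry clone. It comes from a set of Gateway-compatible vectors made for analysing gene function in zebrafish. The plasmid is about 6.1 kb, replicates at high copy from a ColE1/pUC-type origin, also carries an f1 origin, and confers ampicillin resistance through the backbone β-lactamase gene.

The expression unit begins with the simian CMV IE94 enhancer/promoter, followed by an SP6 promoter, so the same construct can drive expression after DNA delivery into vertebrate cells or embryos and can serve as a template for in vitro synthesis of sense mRNA. Downstream lie six tandem Myc epitope repeats (the catalogued 6x Myc insert), then the Gateway cassette, and finally an SV40 polyadenylation signal. T7 and T3 promoter sequences flank the polyadenylation signal in the reverse orientation. The cassette is bounded by attR sites (the annotation calls them attR1 and attR3, with an overlapping attB2 core match, so the exact identity of the distal site is ambiguous). It contains a chloramphenicol resistance gene and the ccdB toxin gene. Because ccdB poisons ordinary E. coli, the empty vector must be maintained in a ccdB-tolerant strain under chloramphenicol plus ampicillin selection. An LR recombination replaces the cassette with the gene of interest, removing the toxin and allowing counter-selection against unrecombined vector. Provided the reading frame is kept across the recombination site, the product encodes a Myc-tagged fusion protein that can be detected with anti-Myc antibodies.
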