Addgene plasmid #13070: 221 pCS 3MT DEST
Depositing lab: Nathan Lawson. Depositing organization: University of Massachusetts, Worcester. Publication: Gateway compatible vectors for analysis of gene function in the zebrafish. Villefranc JA, Amigo J, Lawson ND. Dev Dyn. 2007 Nov . 236(11):3077-87. 10.1002/dvdy.21354 PubMed 17948311.
Backbone
  Vector backbone: na
  Backbone size w/o insert (bp): 5818
Growth in bacteria
  Bacterial resistance: Chloramphenicol and Ampicillin, 25 & 100 μg/mL
  Growth temperature: 37°C
  Growth strain: ccdB Survival
  Growth instructions: Must be grown in a strain resistant to ccdB.
  Copy number: High Copy
Gene/Insert
  Gene/Insert name: 6x Myc Tag
  Insert size (bp): 260
  Cloning method: Restriction Enzyme
  Sequencing primers: 5′ SP6
Terms and licenses: Academic/Nonprofit Terms; Industry Terms: Not Available to Industry
How to cite: 221 pCS 3MT DEST was a gift from Nathan Lawson (Addgene plasmid # 13070 ; http://n2t.net/addgene:13070 ; RRID:Addgene_13070)
