>Addgene plasmid #13070 | 221 pCS 3MT DEST | addgene partial sequence | sequence record 19450 | 13070 with CMV-F
CAGGGCTTAGCATGCTCGTTNGGGACCGCCATTCTGCCTGGGGACGTCGGAGCAAGCTTGATTTAGGTGA
CACTATAGAATACAAGCTACTTGTTCTTTTTGCAGGATCCCATCGATTTAAAGCTATGGAGCAAAAGCTC
ATTTCTGAAGAGGACTTGAATGAAATGGAGCAAAAGCTCATTTCTGAAGAGGACTTGAATGAAATGGAGC
AAAAGCTCATTTCTGAAGAGGACTTGAATGAAATGGAGCAAAAGCTCATTTCTGAAGAGGACTTGAATGA
AATGGAGCAAAAGCTCATTTCTGAAGAGGACTTGAATGAAATGGAGAGCTTGGGCGACCTCACCATGGAG
CAAAAGCTCATTTCTGAAGAGGACTTGAATTTAGAGATCTCGAATTCAAGGATCACAAGTTTGTACAAAA
AAGCTGAACGAGAAACGTAAAATGATATAAATATCAATATATTAAATTAGATTTTGCATAAAAAACAGAC
TACATAATACTGTAAAACACAACATATCCAGTCACTATGGCGGCCGCATTAGGCACCCCAGGCTTTACAC
TTTATGCTTCCGGCTCGTATAATGTGTGGATTTTGAGTTAGGATCCGTCGAGATTTTCAGGAGCTAAGGA
AGCTAAAATGGAGAAAAAAATCACTGGATATACCACCGTTGATATATCCCAATGGCATCGTAAAGAACAT
TTTGAGGCATTTCAGTCAGTTGCTCAATGTACCTATAACCAGACCGTTCAGCTGGATATTACGGCCTTTT
TAAAGACCGTAAAGAAAAATAAGCACAAGTTTTATCCGGCCTTTATTCACATTCTTGCCCGCCTGATGAA
TGCTCATCCGGAATTCCGTATGGCAATGAAAGACGGTGAGCTGGTGAT
